Addgene plasmid #116372: pHAGE-ESR1-Y537C
Purpose: Lentiviral expression of ESR1 Y537C
Depositing lab: Gordon Mills & Kenneth Scott. Depositing organization: Baylor College of Medicine. Publication: Systematic Functional Annotation of Somatic Mutations in Cancer. Ng PK, Li J, Jeong KJ, Shao S, Chen H, Tsang YH, Sengupta S, Wang Z, Bhavana VH, Tran R, Soewito S, Minussi DC, Moreno D, Kong K, Dogruluk T, Lu H, Gao J, Tokheim C, Zhou DC, Johnson AM, Zeng J, Ip CKM, Ju Z, Wester M, Yu S, Li Y, Vellano CP, Schultz N, Karchin R, Ding L, Lu Y, Cheung LWT, Chen K, Shaw KR, Meric-Bernstam F, Scott KL, Yi S, Sahni N, Liang H, Mills GB. Cancer Cell. 2018 Mar 12;33(3):450-462.e10. doi: 10.1016/j.ccell.2018.01.021. PubMed 29533785.
Backbone
  Vector backbone: pHAGE
  Vector type: Lentiviral
Growth in bacteria
  Bacterial resistance: Ampicillin, 100 μg/mL
  Growth temperature: 37°C
  Growth strain: Stbl3
  Copy number: High Copy
Gene/Insert
  Gene/Insert name: ESR1
  Species: H. sapiens (human)
  Mutation: Y537C
  Entrez Gene: ESR1 (a.k.a. ER, ESR, ESRA, ESTRR, Era, NR3A1)
  Cloning method: Gateway Cloning
Terms and licenses: Academic/Nonprofit Terms; Industry Terms: Not Available to Industry
How to cite: pHAGE-ESR1-Y537C was a gift from Gordon Mills & Kenneth Scott (Addgene plasmid # 116372 ; http://n2t.net/addgene:116372 ; RRID:Addgene_116372)
