[The description below was written by a language model from this plasmid's Addgene catalogue record and pLannotate feature annotations shown in this document.]
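Description:
pHAGE-ESR1-Y537C is an HIV-1-based lentiviral expression plasmid built on the pHAGE backbone and carrying the human estrogen receptor alpha gene (ESR1) with the Y537C substitution. In bacteria it is maintained through a high-copy ColE1/pUC-type origin and selected with ampicillin via the β-lactamase gene. The viral portion contains a truncated 5' LTR, the Ψ packaging signal with an adjoining gag fragment, the Rev response element for Rev-dependent nuclear export of the genomic RNA, the cPPT/CTS element, and a U3-deleted 3' LTR that makes the integrated provirus self-inactivating. Because the plasmid carries only fragments of viral genes, the packaging and envelope functions needed to make particles must be supplied in trans.

The expression cassette is driven by the strong constitutive EF-1α promoter. The ESR1 open reading frame was introduced by Gateway cloning and lies between attB1 and attB2 sites. The automated annotation labels parts of this region as a sheep ESR1 homologue and as an "ERT2 fragment", which reflects sequence similarity to the estrogen receptor and its ligand-binding domain rather than separate elements. A V5 epitope tag coding sequence lies just downstream of attB2, although the record does not state whether it is fused in frame to the receptor. An EMCV IRES followed by EGFP allows the same transcript to report transduced cells by fluorescence, and a WPRE enhances transcript expression. No mammalian drug-selection marker is annotated. The construct comes from a study that systematically assessed the functional effects of somatic cancer mutations, and its stated purpose is lentiviral expression of the ESR1 Y537C mutant.
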