Features (pLannotate 1.2.2; 28 found; start..end, strand, type, name):
    377..634     +  LTR            5' LTR (truncated): truncated 5' long terminal repeat (LTR) from HIV-1
    681..806     +  misc_feature   HIV-1 Ψ: packaging signal of human immunodeficiency virus type 1
    790..1128    +  CDS            HIV-1 gag (fragment): gag protein from human immunodeficiency virus 1; gag
   1303..1536    +  misc_feature   RRE: The Rev response element (RRE) of HIV-1 allows for Rev-dependent mRNA export from the nucleus to the cytoplasm.
   1913..2013    +  CDS            Rev (fragment): human immunodeficiency virus 1 (HIV-1) Rev protein; rev; enhances nuclear export of unspliced and incompletely spliced viral mRNAs
   2058..2175    +  misc_feature   cPPT/CTS: central polypurine tract and central termination sequence of HIV-1
   2223..3401    +  promoter       EF-1α promoter: strong constitutive promoter for human elongation factor EF-1α
   3421..3445    +  protein_bind   attB1: mutant version of attB; recombination site for the Gateway® BP reaction BP Clonase™
   3856..4188    +  CDS            ESR1: ESR1_SHEEP - Also known as ESR, NR3A1. Experimental evidence at transcript level: Swiss-Prot protein existence level 2. Nuclear hormone receptor. The steroid hormones and their receptors are involved in the regulation of eukaryotic gene expression and affect cellular proliferation and differentiation in target tissues. Ligand-dependent nuclear transactivation involves either direct homodimer binding to a palindromic estrogen response element (ERE) sequence or association with other DNA-binding transcription factors, such as AP-1/c-Jun, c-Fos, ATF-2, Sp1 and Sp3, to mediate ERE- independent sig
   4297..5231    +  CDS            ERT2 (fragment): mutated ligand-binding domain of the human estrogen receptor (Feil et al., 1997)
   5240..5264    -  protein_bind   attB2: mutant version of attB; recombination site for the Gateway® BP reaction BP Clonase™
   5317..5358    +  CDS            V5 tag: epitope tag from simian virus 5
   5484..5946    +  misc_feature   IRES: internal ribosome entry site (IRES) of the encephalomyocarditis virus (EMCV)
   5960..6679    +  CDS            EGFP: the original enhanced GFP (Yang et al., 1996) mammalian codon-optimized
   6693..7281    +  misc_feature   WPRE: woodchuck hepatitis virus posttranscriptional regulatory element
   7289..7354    +  CDS            nef (fragment): NEF_HV1Z2 - Experimental evidence at protein level: Swiss-Prot protein existence level 1. Extracellular Nef protein targets CD4(+) T-lymphocytes for apoptosis by interacting with CXCR4 surface receptors. From Human immunodeficiency virus type 1 group M subtype D (isolate Z2/CDC-Z34) (HIV-1).
   7356..7589    +  LTR            3' LTR (ΔU3): self-inactivating 3' long terminal repeat (LTR) from HIV-1
   7794..7898    +  promoter       AmpR promoter: bla
   7899..8759    +  CDS            AmpR: β-lactamase; bla; confers resistance to ampicillin, carbenicillin, and related antibiotics
   8930..9518    +  rep_origin     ori: high-copy-number ColE1/pMB1/pBR322/pUC origin of replication
   9701..9755    +  CDS            lacI (fragment): lac repressor; lacI; The lac repressor binds to the lac operator to inhibit transcription in E. coli. This inhibition can be relieved by adding lactose or isopropyl-β-D-thiogalactopyranoside (IPTG).
   9761..9854    +  rep_origin     SV40 ori (fragment): SV40 origin of replication
   9879..9916    +  CDS            lacI (fragment): lac repressor; lacI; The lac repressor binds to the lac operator to inhibit transcription in E. coli. This inhibition can be relieved by adding lactose or isopropyl-β-D-thiogalactopyranoside (IPTG).
   9929..9950    +  protein_bind   CAP binding site: CAP binding activates transcription in the presence of cAMP. E. coli catabolite activator protein
   9965..9995    +  promoter       lac promoter: promoter for the E. coli lac operon
  10003..10019   +  protein_bind   lac operator: The lac repressor binds to the lac operator to inhibit transcription in E. coli. This inhibition can be relieved by adding lactose or isopropyl-β-D-thiogalactopyranoside (IPTG). lac repressor encoded by lacI
  10053..10136   +  polyA_signal   SV40 poly(A) signal (fragment): SV40 polyadenylation signal
  10303..329     +  CDS            nef (fragment) (across the origin): NEF_HV1BR - Experimental evidence at protein level: Swiss-Prot protein existence level 1. Extracellular Nef protein targets CD4(+) T-lymphocytes for apoptosis by interacting with CXCR4 surface receptors (PubMed:14990729). From Human immunodeficiency virus type 1 group M subtype B (isolate BRU/LAI) (HIV-1).
>Addgene plasmid #116372 | pHAGE-ESR1-Y537C | addgene full sequence | sequence record 252613 | Addgene NGS Result
TGGAAGGGCTAATTCACTCCCAAAGAAGACAAGATATCCTTGATCTGTGGATCTACCACACACAAGGCTA
CTTCCCTGATTAGCAGAACTACACACCAGGGCCAGGGGTCAGATATCCACTGACCTTTGGATGGTGCTAC
AAGCTAGTACCAGTTGAGCCAGATAAGGTAGAAGAGGCCAATAAAGGAGAGAACACCAGCTTGTTACACC
CTGTGAGCCTGCATGGGATGGATGACCCGGAGAGAGAAGTGTTAGAGTGGAGGTTTGACAGCCGCCTAGC
ATTTCATCACGTGGCCCGAGAGCTGCATCCGGAGTACTTCAAGAACTGCTGATATCGAGCTTGCTACAAG
GGACTTTCCGCTGGGGACTTTCCAGGGAGGCGTGGCCTGGGCGGGACTGGGGAGTGGCGAGCCCTCAGAT
CCTGCATATAAGCAGCTGCTTTTTGCCTGTACTGGGTCTCTCTGGTTAGACCAGATCTGAGCCTGGGAGC
TCTCTGGCTAACTAGGGAACCCACTGCTTAAGCCTCAATAAAGCTTGCCTTGAGTGCTTCAAGTAGTGTG
TGCCCGTCTGTTGTGTGACTCTGGTAACTAGAGATCCCTCAGACCCTTTTAGTCAGTGTGGAAAATCTCT
AGCAGTGGCGCCCGAACAGGGACTTGAAAGCGAAAGGGAAACCAGAGGAGCTCTCTCGACGCAGGACTCG
GCTTGCTGAAGCGCGCACGGCAAGAGGCGAGGGGCGGCGACTGGTGAGTACGCCAAAAATTTTGACTAGC
GGAGGCTAGAAGGAGAGAGATGGGTGCGAGAGCGTCAGTATTAAGCGGGGGAGAATTAGATCGCGATGGG
AAAAAATTCGGTTAAGGCCAGGGGGAAAGAAAAAATATAAATTAAAACATATAGTATGGGCAAGCAGGGA
GCTAGAACGATTCGCAGTTAATCCTGGCCTGTTAGAAACATCAGAAGGCTGTAGACAAATACTGGGACAG
CTACAACCATCCCTTCAGACAGGATCAGAAGAACTTAGATCATTATATAATACAGTAGCAACCCTCTATT
GTGTGCATCAAAGGATAGAGATAAAAGACACCAAGGAAGCTTTAGACAAGATAGAGGAAGAGCAAAACAA
AAGTAAGACCACCGCACAGCAAGCGGCCGGCCGCTGATCTTCAGACCTGGAGGAGGAGATATGAGGGACA
ATTGGAGAAGTGAATTATATAAATATAAAGTAGTAAAAATTGAACCATTAGGAGTAGCACCCACCAAGGC
AAAGAGAAGAGTGGTGCAGAGAGAAAAAAGAGCAGTGGGAATAGGAGCTTTGTTCCTTGGGTTCTTGGGA
GCAGCAGGAAGCACTATGGGCGCAGCGTCAATGACGCTGACGGTACAGGCCAGACAATTATTGTCTGGTA
TAGTGCAGCAGCAGAACAATTTGCTGAGGGCTATTGAGGCGCAACAGCATCTGTTGCAACTCACAGTCTG
GGGCATCAAGCAGCTCCAGGCAAGAATCCTGGCTGTGGAAAGATACCTAAAGGATCAACAGCTCCTGGGG
ATTTGGGGTTGCTCTGGAAAACTCATTTGCACCACTGCTGTGCCTTGGAATGCTAGTTGGAGTAATAAAT
CTCTGGAACAGATTTGGAATCACACGACCTGGATGGAGTGGGACAGAGAAATTAACAATTACACAAGCTT
AATACACTCCTTAATTGAAGAATCGCAAAACCAGCAAGAAAAGAATGAACAAGAATTATTGGAATTAGAT
AAATGGGCAAGTTTGTGGAATTGGTTTAACATAACAAATTGGCTGTGGTATATAAAATTATTCATAATGA
TAGTAGGAGGCTTGGTAGGTTTAAGAATAGTTTTTGCTGTACTTTCTATAGTGAATAGAGTTAGGCAGGG
ATATTCACCATTATCGTTTCAGACCCACCTCCCAACCCCGAGGGGACCCGACAGGCCCGAAGGAATAGAA
GAAGAAGGTGGAGAGAGAGACAGAGACAGATCCATTCGATTAGTGAACGGATCTCGACGGTATCGCCGAA
TTCACAAATGGCAGTATTCATCCACAATTTTAAAAGAAAAGGGGGGATTGGGGGGTACAGTGCAGGGGAA
AGAATAGTAGACATAATAGCAACAGACATACAAACTAAAGAATTACAAAAACAAATTACAAAAATTCAAA
ATTTTCGGGTTTATTACAGGGACAGCAGAGATCCAGTTTGGACTAGTCGTGAGGCTCCGGTGCCCGTCAG
TGGGCAGAGCGCACATCGCCCACAGTCCCCGAGAAGTTGGGGGGAGGGGTCGGCAATTGAACCGGTGCCT
AGAGAAGGTGGCGCGGGGTAAACTGGGAAAGTGATGTCGTGTACTGGCTCCGCCTTTTTCCCGAGGGTGG
GGGAGAACCGTATATAAGTGCAGTAGTCGCCGTGAACGTTCTTTTTCGCAACGGGTTTGCCGCCAGAACA
CAGGTAAGTGCCGTGTGTGGTTCCCGCGGGCCTGGCCTCTTTACGGGTTATGGCCCTTGCGTGCCTTGAA
TTACTTCCACCTGGCTGCAGTACGTGATTCTTGATCCCGAGCTTCGGGTTGGAAGTGGGTGGGAGAGTTC
GAGGCCTTGCGCTTAAGGAGCCCCTTCGCCTCGTGCTTGAGTTGAGGCCTGGCCTGGGCGCTGGGGCCGC
CGCGTGCGAATCTGGTGGCACCTTCGCGCCTGTCTCGCTGCTTTCGATAAGTCTCTAGCCATTTAAAATT
TTTGATGACCTGCTGCGACGCTTTTTTTCTGGCAAGATAGTCTTGTAAATGCGGGCCAAGATCTGCACAC
TGGTATTTCGGTTTTTGGGGCCGCGGGCGGCGACGGGGCCCGTGCGTCCCAGCGCACATGTTCGGCGAGG
CGGGGCCTGCGAGCGCGGCCACCGAGAATCGGACGGGGGTAGTCTCAAGCTGGCCGGCCTGCTCTGGTGC
CTGGCCTCGCGCCGCCGTGTATCGCCCCGCCCTGGGCGGCAAGGCTGGCCCGGTCGGCACCAGTTGCGTG
AGCGGAAAGATGGCCGCTTCCCGGCCCTGCTGCAGGGAGCTCAAAATGGAGGACGCGGCGCTCGGGAGAG
CGGGCGGGTGAGTCACCCACACAAAGGAAAAGGGCCTTTCCGTCCTCAGCCGTCGCTTCATGTGACTCCA
CGGAGTACCGGGCGCCGTCCAGGCACCTCGATTAGTTCTCGAGCTTTTGGAGTACGTCGTCTTTAGGTTG
GGGGGAGGGGTTTTATGCGATGGAGTTTCCCCACACTGAGTGGGTGGAGACTGAAGTTAGGCCAGCTTGG
CACTTGATGTAATTCTCCTTGGAATTTGCCCTTTTTGAGTTTGGATCTTGGTTCATTCTCAAGCCTCAGA
CAGTGGTTCAAAGTTTTTTTCTTCCATTTCAGGTGTCGTGAAGCGGCCCTGCAGATATCAACAAGTTTGT
ACAAAAAAGCAGGCTTCACCATGACCATGACCCTCCACACCAAAGCATCTGGGATGGCCCTACTGCATCA
GATCCAAGGGAACGAGCTGGAGCCCCTGAACCGTCCGCAGCTCAAGATCCCCCTGGAGCGGCCCCTGGGC
GAGGTGTACCTGGACAGCAGCAAGCCCGCCGTGTACAACTACCCCGAGGGCGCCGCCTACGAGTTCAACG
CCGCGGCCGCCGCCAACGCGCAGGTCTACGGTCAGACCGGCCTCCCCTACGGCCCCGGGTCTGAGGCTGC
GGCGTTCGGCTCCAACGGCCTGGGGGGTTTCCCCCCACTCAACAGCGTGTCTCCGAGCCCGCTGATGCTA
CTGCACCCGCCGCCGCAGCTGTCGCCTTTCCTGCAGCCCCACGGCCAGCAGGTGCCCTACTACCTGGAGA
ACGAGCCCAGCGGCTACACGGTGCGCGAGGCCGGCCCGCCGGCATTCTACAGGCCAAATTCAGATAATCG
ACGCCAGGGTGGCAGAGAAAGATTGGCCAGTACCAATGACAAGGGAAGTATGGCTATGGAATCTGCCAAG
GAGACTCGCTACTGTGCAGTGTGCAATGACTATGCTTCAGGCTACCATTATGGAGTCTGGTCCTGTGAGG
GCTGCAAGGCCTTCTTCAAGAGAAGTATTCAAGGACATAACGACTATATGTGTCCAGCCACCAACCAGTG
CACCATTGATAAAAACAGGAGGAAGAGCTGCCAGGCCTGCCGGCTCCGCAAATGCTACGAAGTGGGAATG
ATGAAAGGTGGGATACGAAAAGACCGAAGAGGAGGGAGAATGTTGAAACACAAGCGCCAGAGAGATGATG
GGGAGGGCAGGGGTGAAGTGGGGTCTGCTGGAGACATGAGAGCTGCCAACCTTTGGCCAAGCCCGCTCAT
GATCAAACGCTCTAAGAAGAACAGCCTGGCCTTGTCCCTGACGGCCGACCAGATGGTCAGTGCCTTGTTG
GATGCTGAGCCCCCCATACTCTATTCCGAGTATGATCCTACCAGACCCTTCAGTGAAGCTTCGATGATGG
GCTTACTGACCAACCTGGCAGACAGGGAGCTGGTTCACATGATCAACTGGGCGAAGAGGGTGCCAGGCTT
TGTGGATTTGACCCTCCATGATCAGGTCCACCTTCTAGAATGTGCCTGGCTAGAGATCCTGATGATTGGT
CTCGTCTGGCGCTCCATGGAGCACCCAGGGAAGCTACTGTTTGCTCCTAACTTGCTCTTGGACAGGAACC
AGGGAAAATGTGTAGAGGGCATGGTGGAGATCTTCGACATGCTGCTGGCTACATCATCTCGGTTCCGCAT
GATGAATCTGCAGGGAGAGGAGTTTGTGTGCCTCAAATCTATTATTTTGCTTAATTCTGGAGTGTACACA
TTTCTGTCCAGCACCCTGAAGTCTCTGGAAGAGAAGGACCATATCCACCGAGTCCTGGACAAGATCACAG
ACACTTTGATCCACCTGATGGCCAAGGCAGGCCTGACCCTGCAGCAGCAGCACCAGCGGCTGGCCCAGCT
CCTCCTCATCCTCTCCCACATCAGGCACATGAGTAACAAAGGCATGGAGCATCTGTACAGCATGAAGTGC
AAGAACGTGGTGCCCCTCTGTGACCTGCTGCTGGAGATGCTGGACGCCCACCGCCTACATGCGCCCACTA
GCCGTGGAGGGGCATCCGTGGAGGAGACGGACCAAAGCCACTTGGCCACTGCGGGCTCTACTTCATCGCA
TTCCTTGCAAAAGTATTACATCACGGGGGAGGCAGAGGGTTTCCCTGCCACGGTCTGAGACCCAGCTTTC
TTGTACAAAGTGGTTGATATCCAGCACAGTGGCGGCCGCTCGAGTCTAGAGGGCCCGCGGTTCGAAGGTA
AGCCTATCCCTAACCCTCTCCTCGGTCTCGATTCTACGCGTACCGGTTAGTAATGAGATCCCTCCCCCCC
CCNTAACGTTACTGGCCGAAGCCGCTTGGAATAAGGCCGGTGTGCGTTTGTCTATATGTTATTTTCCACC
ATATTGCCGTCTTTTGGCAATGTGAGGGCCCGGAAACCTGGCCCTGTCTTCTTGACGAGCATTCCTAGGG
GTCTTTCCCCTCTCGCCAAAGGAATGCAAGGTCTGTTGAATGTCGTGAAGGAAGCAGTTCCTCTGGAAGC
TTCTTGAAGACAAACAACGTCTGTAGCGACCCTTTGCAGGCAGCGGAACCCCCCACCTGGCGACAGGTGC
CTCTGCGGCCAAAAGCCACGTGTATAAGATACACCTGCAAAGGCGGCACAACCCCAGTGCCACGTTGTGA
GTTGGATAGTTGTGGAAAGAGTCAAATGGCTCTCCTCAAGCGTATTCAACAAGGGGCTGAAGGATGCCCA
GAAGGTACCCCATTGTATGGGATCTGATCTGGGGCCTCGGTGCACATGCTTTACATGTGTTTAGTCGAGG
TTAAAAAAACGTCTAGGCCCCCCGAACCACGGGGACGTGGTTTTCCTTTGAAAAACACGATGATAATATG
GCCACACATATGGTGAGCAAGGGCGAGGAGCTGTTCACCGGGGTGGTGCCCATCCTGGTCGAGCTGGACG
GCGACGTAAACGGCCACAAGTTCAGCGTGTCCGGCGAGGGCGAGGGCGATGCCACCTACGGCAAGCTGAC
CCTGAAGTTCATCTGCACCACCGGCAAGCTGCCCGTGCCCTGGCCCACCCTCGTGACCACCCTGACCTAC
GGCGTGCAGTGCTTCAGCCGCTACCCCGACCACATGAAGCAGCACGACTTCTTCAAGTCCGCCATGCCCG
AAGGCTACGTCCAGGAGCGCACCATCTTCTTCAAGGACGACGGCAACTACAAGACCCGCGCCGAGGTGAA
GTTCGAGGGCGACACCCTGGTGAACCGCATCGAGCTGAAGGGCATCGACTTCAAGGAGGACGGCAACATC
CTGGGGCACAAGCTGGAGTACAACTACAACAGCCACAACGTCTATATCATGGCCGACAAGCAGAAGAACG
GCATCAAGGTGAACTTCAAGATCCGCCACAACATCGAGGACGGCAGCGTGCAGCTCGCCGACCACTACCA
GCAGAACACCCCCATCGGCGACGGCCCCGTGCTGCTGCCCGACAACCACTACCTGAGCACCCAGTCCGCC
CTGAGCAAAGACCCCAACGAGAAGCGCGATCACATGGTCCTGCTGGAGTTCGTGACCGCCGCCGGGATCA
CTCTCGGCATGGACGAGCTGTACAAGTAAATCGATAGATCCTAATCAACCTCTGGATTACAAAATTTGTG
AAAGATTGACTGGTATTCTTAACTATGTTGCTCCTTTTACGCTATGTGGATACGCTGCTTTAATGCCTTT
GTATCATGCTATTGCTTCCCGTATGGCTTTCATTTTCTCCTCCTTGTATAAATCCTGGTTGCTGTCTCTT
TATGAGGAGTTGTGGCCCGTTGTCAGGCAACGTGGCGTGGTGTGCACTGTGTTTGCTGACGCAACCCCCA
CTGGTTGGGGCATTGCCACCACCTGTCAGCTCCTTTCCGGGACTTTCGCTTTCCCCCTCCCTATTGCCAC
GGCGGAACTCATCGCCGCCTGCCTTGCCCGCTGCTGGACAGGGGCTCGGCTGTTGGGCACTGACAATTCC
GTGGTGTTGTCGGGGAAATCATCGTCCTTTCCTTGGCTGCTCGCCTGTGTTGCCACCTGGATTCTGCGCG
GGACGTCCTTCTGCTACGTCCCTTCGGCCCTCAATCCAGCGGACCTTCCTTCCCGCGGCCTGCTGCCGGC
TCTGCGGCCTCTTCCGCGTCTTCGCCTTCGCCCTCAGACGAGTCGGATCTCCCTTTGGGCCGCCTCCCCG
CCTGAGATCCTTTAAGACCAATGACTTACAAGGCAGCTGTAGATCTTAGCCACTTTTTAAAAGAAAAGGG
GGGACTGGAAGGGCTAATTCACTCCCAACGAAGACAAGATCTGCTTTTTGCTTGTACTGGGTCTCTCTGG
TTAGACCAGATCTGAGCCTGGGAGCTCTCTGGCTAACTAGGGAACCCACTGCTTAAGCCTCAATAAAGCT
TGCCTTGAGTGCTTCAAGTAGTGTGTGCCCGTCTGTTGTGTGACTCTGGTAACTAGAGATCCCTCAGACC
CTTTTAGTCAGTGTGGAAAATCTCTAGCAGTAGTAGTTCATGTCATCTTATTATTCAGTATTTATAACTT
GCAAAGAAATGAATATCAGAGAGTGAGAGGCCCGGGTTAATTAAGGAAAGGGCTAGATCATTCTTGAAGA
CGAAAGGGCCTCGTGATACGCCTATTTTTATAGGTTAATGTCATGATAATAATGGTTTCTTAGACGTCAG
GTGGCACTTTTCGGGGAAATGTGCGCGGAACCCCTATTTGTTTATTTTTCTAAATACATTCAAATATGTA
TCCGCTCATGAGACAATAACCCTGATAAATGCTTCAATAATATTGAAAAAGGAAGAGTATGAGTATTCAA
CATTTCCGTGTCGCCCTTATTCCCTTTTTTGCGGCATTTTGCCTTCCTGTTTTTGCTCACCCAGAAACGC
TGGTGAAAGTAAAAGATGCTGAAGATCAGTTGGGTGCACGAGTGGGTTACATCGAACTGGATCTCAACAG
CGGTAAGATCCTTGAGAGTTTTCGCCCCGAAGAACGTTTTCCAATGATGAGCACTTTTAAAGTTCTGCTA
TGTGGCGCGGTATTATCCCGTGTTGACGCCGGGCAAGAGCAACTCGGTCGCCGCATACACTATTCTCAGA
ATGACTTGGTTGAGTACTCACCAGTCACAGAAAAGCATCTTACGGATGGCATGACAGTAAGAGAATTATG
CAGTGCTGCCATAACCATGAGTGATAACACTGCGGCCAACTTACTTCTGACAACGATCGGAGGACCGAAG
GAGCTAACCGCTTTTTTGCACAACATGGGGGATCATGTAACTCGCCTTGATCGTTGGGAACCGGAGCTGA
ATGAAGCCATACCAAACGACGAGCGTGACACCACGATGCCTGTAGCAATGGCAACAACGTTGCGCAAACT
ATTAACTGGCGAACTACTTACTCTAGCTTCCCGGCAACAATTAATAGACTGGATGGAGGCGGATAAAGTT
GCAGGACCACTTCTGCGCTCGGCCCTTCCGGCTGGCTGGTTTATTGCTGATAAATCTGGAGCCGGTGAGC
GTGGGTCTCGCGGTATCATTGCAGCACTGGGGCCAGATGGTAAGCCCTCCCGTATCGTAGTTATCTACAC
GACGGGGAGTCAGGCAACTATGGATGAACGAAATAGACAGATCGCTGAGATAGGTGCCTCACTGATTAAG
CATTGGTAACTGTCAGACCAAGTTTACTCATATATACTTTAGATTGATTTAAAACTTCATTTTTAATTTA
AAAGGATCTAGGTGAAGATCCTTTTTGATAATCTCATGACCAAAATCCCTTAACGTGAGTTTTCGTTCCA
CTGAGCGTCAGACCCCGTAGAAAAGATCAAAGGATCTTCTTGAGATCCTTTTTTTCTGCGCGTAATCTGC
TGCTTGCAAACAAAAAAACCACCGCTACCAGCGGTGGTTTGTTTGCCGGATCAAGAGCTACCAACTCTTT
TTCCGAAGGTAACTGGCTTCAGCAGAGCGCAGATACCAAATACTGTTCTTCTAGTGTAGCCGTAGTTAGG
CCACCACTTCAAGAACTCTGTAGCACCGCCTACATACCTCGCTCTGCTAATCCTGTTACCAGTGGCTGCT
GCCAGTGGCGATAAGTCGTGTCTTACCGGGTTGGACTCAAGACGATAGTTACCGGATAAGGCGCAGCGGT
CGGGCTGAACGGGGGGTTCGTGCACACAGCCCAGCTTGGAGCGAACGACCTACACCGAACTGAGATACCT
ACAGCGTGAGCTATGAGAAAGCGCCACGCTTCCCGAAGGGAGAAAGGCGGACAGGTATCCGGTAAGCGGC
AGGGTCGGAACAGGAGAGCGCACGAGGGAGCTTCCAGGGGGAAACGCCTGGTATCTTTATAGTCCTGTCG
GGTTTCGCCACCTCTGACTTGAGCGTCGATTTTTGTGATGCTCGTCAGGGGGGCGGAGCCTATGGAAAAA
CGCCAGCAACGCGGCCTTTTTACGGTTCCTGGCCTTTTGCTGGCCTTTTGCTCACATGTTCTTTCCTGCG
TTATCCCCTGATTCTGTGGATAACCGTATTACCGCCTTTGAGTGAGCTGATACCGCTCGCCGCAGCCGAA
CGACCGAGCGCAGCGAGTCAGTGAGCGAGGAAGCGGAAGAGCGCCCAATACGCAAACCGCCTCTCCCCGC
GCGTTGGCCGATTCATTAATGCAGCAAGCTCATGGCTGACTAATTTTTTTTATTTATGCAGAGGCCGAGG
CCGCCTCGGCCTCTGAGCTATTCCAGAAGTAGTGAGGAGGCTTTTTTGGAGGCCTAGGCTTTTGCAAAAA
GCTCCCCGTGGCACGACAGGTTTCCCGACTGGAAAGCGGGCAGTGAGCGCAACGCAATTAATGTGAGTTA
GCTCACTCATTAGGCACCCCAGGCTTTACACTTTATGCTTCCGGCTCGTATGTTGTGTGGAATTGTGAGC
GGATAACAATTTCACACAGGAAACAGCTATGACATGATTACGAATTTCACAAATAAAGCATTTTTTTCAC
TGCATTCTAGTTGTGGTTTGTCCAAACTCATCAATGTATCTTATCATGTCTGGATCAACTGGATAACTCA
AGCTAACCAAAATCATCCCAAACTTCCCACCCCATACCCTATTACCACTGCCAATTACCTGTGGTTTCAT
TTACTCTAAACCTGTGATTCCTCTGAATTATTTTCATTTTAAAGAAATTGTATTTGTTAAATATGTACTA
CAAACTTAGTAGT
