>Addgene plasmid #116372 | pHAGE-ESR1-Y537C | depositor partial sequence | sequence record 219246 | insert
ATGACCATGACCCTCCACACCAAAGCATCTGGGATGGCCCTACTGCATCAGATCCAAGGGAACGAGCTGG
AGCCCCTGAACCGTCCGCAGCTCAAGATCCCCCTGGAGCGGCCCCTGGGCGAGGTGTACCTGGACAGCAG
CAAGCCCGCCGTGTACAACTACCCCGAGGGCGCCGCCTACGAGTTCAACGCCGCGGCCGCCGCCAACGCG
CAGGTCTACGGTCAGACCGGCCTCCCCTACGGCCCCGGGTCTGAGGCTGCGGCGTTCGGCTCCAACGGCC
TGGGGGGTTTCCCCCCACTCAACAGCGTGTCTCCGAGCCCGCTGATGCTACTGCACCCGCCGCCGCAGCT
GTCGCCTTTCCTGCAGCCCCACGGCCAGCAGGTGCCCTACTACCTGGAGAACGAGCCCAGCGGCTACACG
GTGCGCGAGGCCGGCCCGCCGGCATTCTACAGGCCAAATTCAGATAATCGACGCCAGGGTGGCAGAGAAA
GATTGGCCAGTACCAATGACAAGGGAAGTATGGCTATGGAATCTGCCAAGGAGACTCGCTACTGTGCAGT
GTGCAATGACTATGCTTCAGGCTACCATTATGGAGTCTGGTCCTGTGAGGGCTGCAAGGCCTTCTTCAAG
AGAAGTATTCAAGGACATAACGACTATATGTGTCCAGCCACCAACCAGTGCACCATTGATAAAAACAGGA
GGAAGAGCTGCCAGGCCTGCCGGCTCCGCAAATGCTACGAAGTGGGAATGATGAAAGGTGGGATACGAAA
AGACCGAAGAGGAGGGAGAATGTTGAAACACAAGCGCCAGAGAGATGATGGGGAGGGCAGGGGTGAAGTG
GGGTCTGCTGGAGACATGAGAGCTGCCAACCTTTGGCCAAGCCCGCTCATGATCAAACGCTCTAAGAAGA
ACAGCCTGGCCTTGTCCCTGACGGCCGACCAGATGGTCAGTGCCTTGTTGGATGCTGAGCCCCCCATACT
CTATTCCGAGTATGATCCTACCAGACCCTTCAGTGAAGCTTCGATGATGGGCTTACTGACCAACCTGGCA
GACAGGGAGCTGGTTCACATGATCAACTGGGCGAAGAGGGTGCCAGGCTTTGTGGATTTGACCCTCCATG
ATCAGGTCCACCTTCTAGAATGTGCCTGGCTAGAGATCCTGATGATTGGTCTCGTCTGGCGCTCCATGGA
GCACCCAGGGAAGCTACTGTTTGCTCCTAACTTGCTCTTGGACAGGAACCAGGGAAAATGTGTAGAGGGC
ATGGTGGAGATCTTCGACATGCTGCTGGCTACATCATCTCGGTTCCGCATGATGAATCTGCAGGGAGAGG
AGTTTGTGTGCCTCAAATCTATTATTTTGCTTAATTCTGGAGTGTACACATTTCTGTCCAGCACCCTGAA
GTCTCTGGAAGAGAAGGACCATATCCACCGAGTCCTGGACAAGATCACAGACACTTTGATCCACCTGATG
GCCAAGGCAGGCCTGACCCTGCAGCAGCAGCACCAGCGGCTGGCCCAGCTCCTCCTCATCCTCTCCCACA
TCAGGCACATGAGTAACAAAGGCATGGAGCATCTGTACAGCATGAAGTGCAAGAACGTGGTGCCCCTCTG
TGACCTGCTGCTGGAGATGCTGGACGCCCACCGCCTACATGCGCCCACTAGCCGTGGAGGGGCATCCGTG
GAGGAGACGGACCAAAGCCACTTGGCCACTGCGGGCTCTACTTCATCGCATTCCTTGCAAAAGTATTACA
TCACGGGGGAGGCAGAGGGTTTCCCTGCCACGGTCTGA
